Addgene plasmid #39254: pRAJ23m
Depositing lab: Alfonso Jaramillo. Depositing organization: Institute of System and Synthetic Biology, iSSB. Publication: De novo automated design of small RNA circuits for engineering synthetic riboregulation in living cells. Rodrigo G, Landrain TE, Jaramillo A. Proc Natl Acad Sci U S A. 2012 Sep 18;109(38):15271-6. Epub 2012 Sep 4. 10.1073/pnas.1203831109 PubMed 22949707.
Backbone
  Vector backbone: pSTC0
  Backbone manufacturer: Jaramillo Lab
  Backbone size w/o insert (bp): 4042
  Total vector size (bp): 4164
  Vector type: Bacterial Expression, Synthetic Biology
Growth in bacteria
  Bacterial resistance: Ampicillin and Kanamycin, 100 & 50 μg/mL
  Growth temperature: 37°C
  Growth strain: DH5alpha
  Copy number: High Copy
Gene/Insert
  Gene/Insert name: RAJ23 system (no transRNA)
  Promoter: pLlacO-1
  Cloning method: Restriction Enzyme; 5′ cloning site NheI (not destroyed); 3′ cloning site NheI (not destroyed)
  Sequencing primers: 5′ tgccacctgacgtctaagaa; 3′ attaccgcctttgagtgagc
Resource information
  A portion of this plasmid was derived from a plasmid made by: http://partsregistry.org/Part:pSB1AK3
Terms and licenses: Academic/Nonprofit Terms; Industry Terms: Not Available to Industry
How to cite: pRAJ23m was a gift from Alfonso Jaramillo (Addgene plasmid # 39254 ; http://n2t.net/addgene:39254 ; RRID:Addgene_39254)
