[The description below was written by a language model from this plasmid's Addgene catalogue record and pLannotate feature annotations shown in this document.]
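Description:
pRAJ23m is a high-copy bacterial expression plasmid for synthetic biology work in E. coli. It is built on the pSTC0 backbone, which is derived in part from the BioBrick vector pSB1AK3. It replicates from a ColE1/pUC-type origin and carries two selectable markers: β-lactamase (AmpR, with its own bla promoter) and the aph(3')-Ia kanamycin resistance gene. The total size is 4,164 bp, and the insert was placed between NheI sites that were both retained.

The payload sits between the BioBrick prefix and suffix. The catalogue gives the promoter as pLlacO-1, a lac-repressor-controlled, IPTG-inducible promoter, which agrees with the lac operator annotated just downstream of the prefix. This is followed by a roughly 700 bp fluorescent protein coding sequence, then tandem rrnB T1 and T7Te terminators. Further terminators flank the cassette to insulate it from the backbone. The automated annotation labels the reporter "hfriFP", but this is only a similarity-based call, and the catalogue fields do not name the reporter.

The insert is described as the "RAJ23 system (no transRNA)". This indicates a version of a computationally designed small-RNA riboregulator circuit that lacks the trans-acting regulatory RNA. The short unannotated stretch between the operator and the reporter presumably holds the cis-regulatory 5′ leader, although the feature table does not annotate it. A plasmid of this kind would typically serve as a control to measure baseline reporter output without the activating small RNA, for comparison with the complete RAJ23 system. The record does not state this purpose explicitly.
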