Features (pLannotate 1.2.2; 12 found; start..end, strand, type, name):
      1..22      +  misc_feature   BioBrick prefix: BioBrick prefix for parts that do not start with "ATG"
     54..70      +  protein_bind   lac operator: The lac repressor binds to the lac operator to inhibit transcription in E. coli. This inhibition can be relieved by adding lactose or isopropyl-β-D-thiogalactopyranoside (IPTG). lac repressor encoded by lacI
    144..854     +  CDS            hfriFP: hfriFP is a fluorescent protein published in 2013, derived from Herbaspirillum frisingense.
    877..948     +  terminator     rrnB T1 terminator: transcription terminator T1 from the E. coli rrnB gene
    964..991     +  terminator     T7Te terminator: phage T7 early transcription terminator
    998..1018    +  misc_feature   BioBrick suffix: universal suffix for all parts
   1019..1078    +  terminator     his operon terminator: This putative transcriptin terminator from the E. coli his operon has a 2-bp deletion introduced during synthesis. Its efficiency has not been determined.
   1273..1861    -  rep_origin     ori: high-copy-number ColE1/pMB1/pBR322/pUC origin of replication
   2094..2909    -  CDS            KanR: aminoglycoside phosphotransferase; aph(3')-Ia; confers resistance to kanamycin in bacteria or G418 (Geneticin®) in eukaryotes
   3064..3924    -  CDS            AmpR: β-lactamase; bla; confers resistance to ampicillin, carbenicillin, and related antibiotics
   3925..4029    -  promoter       AmpR promoter: bla
   4119..4162    -  terminator     bacterial terminator: putative bacterial transcription terminator
>Addgene plasmid #39254 | pRAJ23m | depositor full sequence | sequence record 49428 | pRAJ23m sequence 4164 bps
GAATTCGCGGCCGCTTCTAGAGCTAGCATAAATGTGAGCGGATAACATTGACATTGTGAGCGGATAACAA
GATACTGAGCACGTGTCGGTTGTATTTCTTCTTTAGGCACCCTCTTAAAGAGGAGATGTAATGTATGACT
AGCCGTAAAGGAGAAGAACTTTTCACTGGAGTTGTCCCAATTCTTGTTGAATTAGATGGTGATGTTAATG
GGCACAAATTTTCTGTCAGTGGAGAGGGTGAAGGTGATGCAACATACGGAAAACTTACCCTTAAATTTAT
TTGCACTACTGGAAAACTACCTGTTCCATGGCCAACACTTGTCACTACTTTCGGTTATGGTGTTCAATGC
TTTGCGAGATACCCAGATCATATGAAACAGCATGACTTTTTCAAGAGTGCCATGCCCGAAGGTTATGTAC
AGGAAAGAACTATATTTTTCAAAGATGACGGGAACTACAAGACACGTGCTGAAGTCAAGTTTGAAGGTGA
TACCCTTGTTAATAGAATCGAGTTAAAAGGTATTGATTTTAAAGAAGATGGAAACATTCTTGGACACAAA
TTGGAATACAACTATAACTCACACAATGTATACATCATGGCAGACAAACAAAAGAATGGAATCAAAGTTA
ACTTCAAAATTAGACACAACATTGAAGATGGAAGCGTTCAACTAGCAGACCATTATCAACAAAATACTCC
AATTGGCGATGGCCCTGTCCTTTTACCAGACAACCATTACCTGTCCACACAATCTGCCCTTTCGAAAGAT
CCCAACGAAAAGAGAGACCACATGGTCCTTCTTGAGTTTGTAACAGCTGCTGGGATTACACATGGCATGG
ATGAACTATACAAATAATAATACTAGAGCCAGGCATCAAATAAAACGAAAGGCTCAGTCGAAAGACTGGG
CCTTTCGTTTTATCTGTTGTTTGTCGGTGAACGCTCTCTACTAGAGTCACACTGGCTCACCTTCGGGTGG
GCCTTTCTGCGTTTATATACTAGTAGCGGCCGCTGCAGTCCGGCAAAAAAACGGGCAAGGTGTCACCACC
CTGCCCTTTTTCTTTAAAACCGAAAAGATTACTTCGCGTTATGCAGGCTTCCTCGCTCACTGACTCGCTG
CGCTCGGTCGTTCGGCTGCGGCGAGCGGTATCAGCTCACTCAAAGGCGGTAATACGGTTATCCACAGAAT
CAGGGGATAACGCAGGAAAGAACATGTGAGCAAAAGGCCAGCAAAAGGCCAGGAACCGTAAAAAGGCCGC
GTTGCTGGCGTTTTTCCATAGGCTCCGCCCCCCTGACGAGCATCACAAAAATCGACGCTCAAGTCAGAGG
TGGCGAAACCCGACAGGACTATAAAGATACCAGGCGTTTCCCCCTGGAAGCTCCCTCGTGCGCTCTCCTG
TTCCGACCCTGCCGCTTACCGGATACCTGTCCGCCTTTCTCCCTTCGGGAAGCGTGGCGCTTTCTCATAG
CTCACGCTGTAGGTATCTCAGTTCGGTGTAGGTCGTTCGCTCCAAGCTGGGCTGTGTGCACGAACCCCCC
GTTCAGCCCGACCGCTGCGCCTTATCCGGTAACTATCGTCTTGAGTCCAACCCGGTAAGACACGACTTAT
CGCCACTGGCAGCAGCCACTGGTAACAGGATTAGCAGAGCGAGGTATGTAGGCGGTGCTACAGAGTTCTT
GAAGTGGTGGCCTAACTACGGCTACACTAGAAGGACAGTATTTGGTATCTGCGCTCTGCTGAAGCCAGTT
ACCTTCGGAAAAAGAGTTGGTAGCTCTTGATCCGGCAAACAAACCACCGCTGGTAGCGGTGGTTTTTTTG
TTTGCAAGCAGCAGATTACGCGCAGAAAAAAAGGATCTCAAGAAGATCCTTTGATCTTTTCTACGGGGTC
TGACGCTCAGTGGAACGAAAACTCACGTTAAGGGATTTTGGTCATGAGATTATCAAAAAGGATCTTCACC
TAGATCCTTTTAAATTAAAAATGAAGTTTTAAATCAATCTAAAGTATATATGAGTAAACTTGGTCTGACA
GCTCGAGTCCCGTCAAGTCAGCGTAATGCTCTGCCAGTGTTACAACCAATTAACCAATTCTGATTAGAAA
AACTCATCGAGCATCAAATGAAACTGCAATTTATTCATATCAGGATTATCAATACCATATTTTTGAAAAA
GCCGTTTCTGTAATGAAGGAGAAAACTCACCGAGGCAGTTCCATAGGATGGCAAGATCCTGGTATCGGTC
TGCGATTCCGACTCGTCCAACATCAATACAACCTATTAATTTCCCCTCGTCAAAAATAAGGTTATCAAGT
GAGAAATCACCATGAGTGACGACTGAATCCGGTGAGAATGGCAAAAGCTTATGCATTTCTTTCCAGACTT
GTTCAACAGGCCAGCCATTACGCTCGTCATCAAAATCACTCGCATCAACCAAACCGTTATTCATTCGTGA
TTGCGCCTGAGCGAGACGAAATACGCGATCGCTGTTAAAAGGACAATTACAAACAGGAATCGAATGCAAC
CGGCGCAGGAACACTGCCAGCGCATCAACAATATTTTCACCTGAATCAGGATATTCTTCTAATACCTGGA
ATGCTGTTTTCCCGGGGATCGCAGTGGTGAGTAACCATGCATCATCAGGAGTACGGATAAAATGCTTGAT
GGTCGGAAGAGGCATAAATTCCGTCAGCCAGTTTAGTCTGACCATCTCATCTGTAACATCATTGGCAACG
CTACCTTTGCCATGTTTCAGAAACAACTCTGGCGCATCGGGCTTCCCATACAATCGATAGATTGTCGCAC
CTGATTGCCCGACATTATCGCGAGCCCATTTATACCCATATAAATCAGCATCCATGTTGGAATTTAATCG
CGGCCTGGAGCAAGACGTTTCCCGTTGAATATGGCTCATAACACCCCTTGTATTACTGTTTATGTAAGCA
GACAGTTTTATTGTTCATGATGATATATTTTTATCTTGTGCAATGTAACATCAGAGATTTTGAGACACAA
CGTGGCTTTGTTGAATAAATCGAACTTTTGCTGAGTTGAAGGATCAGCTCGAGTTACCAATGCTTAATCA
GTGAGGCACCTATCTCAGCGATCTGTCTATTTCGTTCATCCATAGTTGCCTGACTCCCCGTCGTGTAGAT
AACTACGATACGGGAGGGCTTACCATCTGGCCCCAGTGCTGCAATGATACCGCGAGACCCACGCTCACCG
GCTCCAGATTTATCAGCAATAAACCAGCCAGCCGGAAGGGCCGAGCGCAGAAGTGGTCCTGCAACTTTAT
CCGCCTCCATCCAGTCTATTAATTGTTGCCGGGAAGCTAGAGTAAGTAGTTCGCCAGTTAATAGTTTGCG
CAACGTTGTTGCCATTGCTACAGGCATCGTGGTGTCACGCTCGTCGTTTGGTATGGCTTCATTCAGCTCC
GGTTCCCAACGATCAAGGCGAGTTACATGATCCCCCATGTTGTGCAAAAAAGCGGTTAGCTCCTTCGGTC
CTCCGATCGTTGTCAGAAGTAAGTTGGCCGCAGTGTTATCACTCATGGTTATGGCAGCACTGCATAATTC
TCTTACTGTCATGCCATCCGTAAGATGCTTTTCTGTGACTGGTGAGTACTCAACCAAGTCATTCTGAGAA
TAGTGTATGCGGCGACCGAGTTGCTCTTGCCCGGCGTCAATACGGGATAATACCGCGCCACATAGCAGAA
CTTTAAAAGTGCTCATCATTGGAAAACGTTCTTCGGGGCGAAAACTCTCAAGGATCTTACCGCTGTTGAG
ATCCAGTTCGATGTAACCCACTCGTGCACCCAACTGATCTTCAGCATCTTTTACTTTCACCAGCGTTTCT
GGGTGAGCAAAAACAGGAAGGCAAAATGCCGCAAAAAAGGGAATAAGGGCGACACGGAAATGTTGAATAC
TCATACTCTTCCTTTTTCAATATTATTGAAGCATTTATCAGGGTTATTGTCTCATGAGCGGATACATATT
TGAATGTATTTAGAAAAATAAACAAATAGGGGTTCCGCGCACATTTCCCCGAAAAGTGCCACCTGACGTC
TAAGAAACCATTATTATCATGACATTAACCTATAAAAATAGGCGTATCACGAGGCAGAATTTCAGATAAA
AAAAATCCTTAGCTTTCGCTAAGGATGATTTCTG
