>Addgene plasmid #39254 | pRAJ23m | addgene partial sequence | sequence record 52413 | GFPfusionREV 5'-CTCCACTGACAGAAAATTTG-3'
ATTGGGACAACTCCAGTGAAAAGTTCTTCTCCTTTACGGCTAGTCATACATTACATCTCCTCTTTAAGAG
GGTGCCTAAAGAAGAAATACAACCGACACGTGCTCAGTATCTTGTTATCCGCTCACAATGTCAATGTTAT
CCGCTCACATTTATGCTAGCTCTAGAAGCGGCCGCGAATTCCAGAAATCATCCTTAGCGAAAGCTAAGGA
TTTTTTTTATCTGAAATTCTGCCTCGTGATACGCCTATTTTTATAGGTTAATGTCATGATAATAATGGTT
TCTTAGACGTCAGGTGGCACTTTTCGGGGAAATGTGCGCGGAACCCCTATTTGTTTATTTTTCTAAATAC
ATTCAAATATGTATCCGCTCATGAGACAATAACCCTGATAAATGCTTCAATAATATTGAAAAAGGAAGAG
TATGAGTATTCAACATTTCCGTGTCGCCCTTATTCCCTTTTTTGCGGCATTTTGCCTTCCTGTTTTTGCT
CACCCAGAAACGCTGGTGAAAGTAAAAGATGCTGAAGATCAGTTGGGTGCACGAGTGGGTTACATCGAAC
TGGATCTCAACAGCGGTAAGATCCTTGAGAGTTTTCGCCCCGAAGAACGTTTTCCAATGATGAGCACTTT
TAAAGTTCTGCTATGTGGCGCGGTATTATCCCGTATTGACGCCGGGCAAGAGCAACTCGGTCGCCGCATA
CACTATTCTCAGAATGACTTGGTTGAGTACTCACCAGTCACAGAAAAGCATCTTACGGATGGCATGACAG
TAAGAGAATTATGCAGTGCTGCCATAACCATGAGTGATAACACTGCGGCCAACTTACTTCTGACAACGAT
CGGAGGACCGAAGGAGCTAACCGCTTT
